Addgene plasmid #160425: pPICZ-aC-VTS-US
Purpose: Expression of c-luciferase from sp. Vargula tsujii (USA)
Depositing lab: Todd Oakley. Depositing organization: University of California, Santa Barbara. Publication: Selection, drift, and constraint in cypridinid luciferases and the diversification of bioluminescent signals in sea fireflies. Hensley NM, Ellis EA, Leung NY, Coupart J, Mikhailovsky A, Taketa DA, Tessler M, Gruber DF, De Tomaso AW, Mitani Y, Rivers TJ, Gerrish GA, Torres E, Oakley TH. Mol Ecol. 2020 Oct 8. doi: 10.1111/mec.15673. PubMed 33031624.
Backbone
  Vector backbone: pPICZ-alphaC
  Backbone manufacturer: Thermo Fisher
  Backbone size w/o insert (bp): 3600
  Total vector size (bp): 5200
  Vector type: Yeast Expression, Luciferase
  Selectable markers: Zeocin
Growth in bacteria
  Bacterial resistance: Bleocin (Zeocin), 50 μg/mL
  Growth temperature: 37°C
  Growth strain: DH5alpha
  Copy number: Unknown
Gene/Insert
  Gene/Insert name: luciferase (alt name: Luciferin 2 mono-oxygenase)
  Species: Vargula tsujii
  Insert size (bp): 1605
  Mutation: See depositor comments below
  GenBank ID: 335805
  Promoter: AOX
  Tag / fusion protein: Yeast alpha secretion factor (N terminal on backbone); c-myc epitope tag (C terminal on backbone); 6x Histidine tag (C terminal on backbone); stop codon (C terminal on backbone)
  Cloning method: Restriction Enzyme; 5′ cloning site XhoI (not destroyed); 3′ cloning site NotI (not destroyed)
  Sequencing primers: 5′ TACTATTGCCAGCATTGCTGC; 3′ GCAAATGGCATTCTGACATCC
Terms and licenses: Academic/Nonprofit Terms; Industry Terms: Not Available to Industry
Depositor comments: Please note: Plasmid contains a 140bp insertion just downstream of the alpha factor secretion signal that causes a stop codon before Vargula tsujii luciferase and also contains a 6bp deletion that removes Q142-L143 from the ORF compared to the depositor's insert sequence. It is not known how these discrepancies affect the plasmid's function, though the plasmid was functional in the depositor's experiments.
How to cite: pPICZ-aC-VTS-US was a gift from Todd Oakley (Addgene plasmid # 160425 ; http://n2t.net/addgene:160425 ; RRID:Addgene_160425)
