[The description below was written by a language model from this plasmid's Addgene catalogue record and pLannotate feature annotations shown in this document.]
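Description:
pPICZ-aC-VTS-US is a yeast expression plasmid built on the commercial pPICZ-alphaC backbone for secreted production of the cypridinid (c-)luciferase, also called luciferin 2-monooxygenase, from the ostracod Vargula tsujii (a USA population). The roughly 1.6 kb luciferase coding sequence was inserted between XhoI and NotI sites, both retained. It lies downstream of the methanol-inducible Pichia pastoris AOX1 promoter and the Saccharomyces cerevisiae α-factor secretion signal. That leader directs the protein into the secretory pathway and is removed by Kex2 and dipeptidyl aminopeptidase processing. The backbone supplies a C-terminal c-myc epitope, a 6xHis tag and a stop codon, followed by the AOX1 terminator. The automated annotation does not label the luciferase ORF itself, which lies in the unannotated span between the secretion signal and the tag region. The short "capTEV" hit there most likely reflects the His tag.

A single Sh ble (BleoR) cassette provides Zeocin selection in both hosts. It is driven by the yeast TEF1 promoter and the bacterial EM7 promoter in tandem and ends with the CYC1 terminator. A high-copy ColE1/pUC-type origin supports propagation in E. coli, and no yeast replication origin is annotated, consistent with the integrative use typical of this vector family.

The repository's sequencing found two discrepancies with the depositor's insert sequence. One is a 140 bp insertion just after the α-factor signal that introduces a stop codon ahead of the luciferase. The other is a 6 bp deletion removing Q142–L143. The effect of these differences is unknown, although the depositor reported that the plasmid was functional. It was used in a comparative study of cypridinid luciferase evolution and bioluminescent signal diversification in sea fireflies.
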