Features (pLannotate 1.2.2; 10 found; start..end, strand, type, name):
      2..940     +  promoter       AOX1 promoter: Pichia pastoris AOX1; inducible promoter, regulated by methanol
    941..1201    +  CDS            α-factor secretion signal: N-terminal secretion signal from S. cerevisiae alpha-factor; MFα1; Cleavage by the Kex2 protease occurs after the dibasic KR sequence. The EA dipeptides are then removed by dipeptidyl aminopeptidase A.
   3007..3024    +  CDS            capTEV™ (fragment): composite tag for in vivo biotinylation, TEV protease cleavage, and 6xHis tagging
   3035..3100    +  CDS            AOX1 (fragment): ALOX1_KOMPC - Experimental evidence at protein level: Swiss-Prot protein existence level 1. Major isoform of alcohol oxidase, which catalyzes the oxidation of methanol to formaldehyde and hydrogen peroxide, the first step in the methanol utilization pathway of methylotrophic yeasts. From Komagataella phaffii (strain ATCC 76273 / CBS 7435 / CECT 11047 / NRRL Y-11430 / Wegner 21-1) (Yeast) (Pichia pastoris).
   3104..3350    +  terminator     AOX1 terminator: Pichia pastoris AOX1; transcription terminator for AOX1
   3371..3778    +  promoter       TEF1 promoter: S. cerevisiae TEF1; promoter for EF-1α
   3785..3832    +  promoter       EM7 promoter: synthetic bacterial promoter&nbsp
   3851..4225    +  CDS            BleoR: antibiotic-binding protein; Sh ble from Streptoalloteichus hindustanus; confers resistance to bleomycin, phleomycin, and Zeocin™
   4291..4538    +  terminator     CYC1 terminator: S. cerevisiae CYC1; transcription terminator for CYC1
   4613..5201    -  rep_origin     ori: high-copy-number ColE1/pMB1/pBR322/pUC origin of replication
>Addgene plasmid #160425 | pPICZ-aC-VTS-US | addgene full sequence | sequence record 314834 | Addgene NGS Result
AGATCTAACATCCAAAGACGAAAGGTTGAATGAAACCTTTTTGCCATCCGACATCCACAGGTCCATTCTC
ACACATAAGTGCCAAACGCAACAGGAGGGGATACACTAGCAGCAGACCGTTGCAAACGCAGGACCTCCAC
TCCTCTTCTCCTCAACACCCACTTTTGCCATCGAAAAACCAGCCCAGTTATTGGGCTTGATTGGAGCTCG
CTCATTCCAATTCCTTCTATTAGGCTACTAACACCATGACTTTATTAGCCTGTCTATCCTGGCCCCCCTG
GCGAGGTTCATGTTTGTTTATTTCCGAATGCAACAAGCTCCGCATTACACCCGAACATCACTCCAGATGA
GGGCTTTCTGAGTGTGGGGTCAAATAGTTTCATGTTCCCCAAATGGCCCAAAACTGACAGTTTAAACGCT
GTCTTGGAACCTAATATGACAAAAGCGTGATCTCATCCAAGATGAACTAAGTTTGGTTCGTTGAAATGCT
AACGGCCAGTTGGTCAAAAAGAAACTTCCAAAAGTCGGCATACCGTTTGTCTTGTTTGGTATTGATTGAC
GAATGCTCAAAAATAATCTCATTAATGCTTAGCGCAGTCTCTCTATCGCTTCTGAACCCCGGTGCACCTG
TGCCGAAACGCAAATGGGGAAACACCCGCTTTTTGGATGATTATGCATTGTCTCCACATTGTATGCTTCC
AAGATTCTGGTGGGAATACTGCTGATAGCCTAACGTTCATGATCAAAATTTAACTGTTCTAACCCCTACT
TGACAGCAATATATAAACAGAAGGAAGCTGCCCTGTCTTAAACCTTTTTTTTTATCATCATTATTAGCTT
ACTTTCATAATTGCGACTGGTTCCAATTGACAAGCTTTTGATTTTAACGACTTTTAACGACAACTTGAGA
AGATCAAAAAACAACTAATTATTCGAAACGATGAGATTTCCTTCAATTTTTACTGCTGTTTTATTCGCAG
CATCCTCCGCATTAGCTGCTCCAGTCAACACTACAACAGAAGATGAAACGGCACAAATTCCGGCTGAAGC
TGTCATCGGTTACTCAGATTTAGAAGGGGATTTCGATGTTGCTGTTTTGCCATTTTCCAACAGCACAAAT
AACGGGTTATTGTTTATAAATACTACTATTGCCAGCATTGCTGCTAAAGAAGAAGGGGTATCTCTCGAGA
AGAGAGAGGCTCAAGATTGTTATGAATCAACATGAGCCTCTCTCAGTATCCTCCTCAGTGTAAAGCGGCC
GCTTTACACTGAGGAGGATACTATCAGTCATGTTGATTCATAACAATCTTGAGCCTCTCTCTTCTCGAGA
AGAGAGAGGCTCAAGATTGTTATGAATCAACATGGGCTTCGAATGATTATCCATCTTCATGTGAGGCTCT
AAACGGAAGATGTGTAGACTCTGCGTGCGGCAGCTGTGACGAGGTTCTGTTTGGTGATGGATTGTGTGAA
AATGCAGGAGGAGCGTCTCCCAAGTGCTGTAGAGATTGCCCAGAAATCGTCAGATGCAGAGTTTCAGCAG
CTGGATACTTCCAAACATTCTATGGGCAGAGATTCAATCTCCAGGTACCAGGAACCTATCTCTTGAGTGA
AGACTGCGTGGGAGGACTATGGTCTCTATACGTTAACCTGGCGAATATTGAAGGAGAGAAGGGAGCAGTT
TTGGATTCCGTCAAGATGGTTGTTGGAGACGTAACTGTCGATATTAAACAGAAAGTTGGAGCTGTTACAG
TAAATGGAGGTTCCGTTGAAATCGACAGTAACCCATTCTCTATTGGTGACGTCACTATTGCCATCGTACA
CACTCCTAACTTTGATGTCTCCGTCATCGAGTTCCTTAAGCTTGTTACATTCGATATCTTACAAGGCAGA
GCTTTCAGACTTGCTCCAGATTTCTTATACGCAGACAGGACCTGTGGTTTATGTGGAGTCATGTCCGATG
AACCTACTGATTTTATTGACAATCCAGATCAGCTTGCAATCCAGGACCAAATGAATCAAGATATAGACGG
CTGCCCACTCTCTGGAAATCCTTCTGACGTCGAATATTGCGTGAATAAGATGCAGCCATATAAGGACGGG
TGTGTTAACAAGAACGATGTCCACTTCGGAACCTACCTGTACGCATGCGCACTGGCTTACTGCATGGGCG
GCGACGACAGAGTGGAGGATGTTATATTTGAATACGCCGAAGCCTGCGTTGAACCCATCGGTAGAGCAAC
CTGCGTCATGAATGGACACACATACTACGATACATTCGACAAAACAAGTTATCAGTTCCAGGCACCTTGC
AAGGTTCTATTCGCCAAAGACTGTACAGATGACGATTGGGAAGTAACCATTACTCATAAAGCAGTTGGAG
AATATACTGAAGTAGAGAAGGTCACCGTCCGGTATTTTCAAACCTTGATTGACCTGATATCGGAGACTAA
GAAAGTTTTCGTTAATGGAACGGAAGTGAGCGTCCCTTACAACTATGGAGATACATCTATATACATGTAT
GATAACTTAATAACTACAGCAGTTCTACCAGGAGCAGTGGTGGTGAAATACAACTTCGAGCAGATGTTGG
CTCTACACATCAGAGATCCATATGAAGCAGACAGCTGTGGTCTGTGTGGTATCTGGGATTTGGATAAATC
TAATGAGGGTCCTGATACCCAGTATGTAGATTGTGAACCAACTCCCAACCCTCCAACATGTACTGCTGAC
AAAGAGGCTGAAGCAAGGGAACTCTGTCAGAATATGTTCCCTGCTTCTCTCGACGACCAATGTAACATCT
GCTACAAGGCTGACCGTGTTGAGCGCTGCATGTATGAGTATTGTCTTGGTGGTCTGGAGGGCTTCTGTCA
ACACGCTGGTACCGTCATCGATGAGTGCTTCGTGAGACACGGAGACGATCTACAGTATCCTCCTCAGTGT
AAAGCGGCCGCCAGCTTTCTAGAACAAAAACTCATCTCAGAAGAGGATCTGAATAGCGCCGTCGACCATC
ATCATCATCATCATTGAGTTTGTAGCCTTAGACATGACTGTTCCTCAGTTCAAGTTGGGCACTTACGAGA
AGACCGGTCTTGCTAGATTCTAATCAAGAGGATGTCAGAATGCCATTTGCCTGAGAGATGCAGGCTTCAT
TTTTGATACTTTTTTATTTGTAACCTATATAGTATAGGATTTTTTTTGTCATTTTGTTTCTTCTCGTACG
AGCTTGCTCCTGATCAGCCTATCTCGCAGCTGATGAATATCTTGTGGTAGGGGTTTGGGAAAATCATTCG
AGTTTGATGTTTTTCTTGGTATTTCCCACTCCTCTTCAGAGTACAGAAGATTAAGTGAGACCTTCGTTTG
TGCGGATCCCCCACACACCATAGCTTCAAAATGTTTCTACTCCTTTTTTACTCTTCCAGATTTTCTCGGA
CTCCGCGCATCGCCGTACCACTTCAAAACACCCAAGCACAGCATACTAAATTTCCCCTCTTTCTTCCTCT
AGGGTGTCGTTAATTACCCGTACTAAAGGTTTGGAAAAGAAAAAAGAGACCGCCTCGTTTCTTTTTCTTC
GTCGAAAAAGGCAATAAAAATTTTTATCACGTTTCTTTTTCTTGAAAATTTTTTTTTTTGATTTTTTTCT
CTTTCGATGACCTCCCATTGATATTTAAGTTAATAAACGGTCTTCAATTTCTCAAGTTTCAGTTTCATTT
TTCTTGTTCTATTACAACTTTTTTTACTTCTTGCTCATTAGAAAGAAAGCATAGCAATCTAATCTAAGGG
CGGTGTTGACAATTAATCATCGGCATAGTATATCGGCATAGTATAATACGACAAGGTGAGGAACTAAACC
ATGGCCAAGTTGACCAGTGCCGTTCCGGTGCTCACCGCGCGCGACGTCGCCGGAGCGGTCGAGTTCTGGA
CCGACCGGCTCGGGTTCTCCCGGGACTTCGTGGAGGACGACTTCGCCGGTGTGGTCCGGGACGACGTGAC
CCTGTTCATCAGCGCGGTCCAGGACCAGGTGGTGCCGGACAACACCCTGGCCTGGGTGTGGGTGCGCGGC
CTGGACGAGCTGTACGCCGAGTGGTCGGAGGTCGTGTCCACGAACTTCCGGGACGCCTCCGGGCCGGCCA
TGACCGAGATCGGCGAGCAGCCGTGGGGGCGGGAGTTCGCCCTGCGCGACCCGGCCGGCAACTGCGTGCA
CTTCGTGGCCGAGGAGCAGGACTGACACGTCCGACGCGGCCCGACGGGTCCGAGGCCTCGGAGATCCGTC
CCCCTTTTCCTTTGTCGATATCATGTAATTAGTTATGTCACGCTTACATTCACGCCCTCCCCCCACATCC
GCTCTAACCGAAAAGGAAGGAGTTAGACAACCTGAAGTCTAGGTCCCTATTTATTTTTTTATAGTTATGT
TAGTATTAAGAACGTTATTTATATTTCAAATTTTTCTTTTTTTTCTGTACAGACGCGTGTACGCATGTAA
CATTATACTGAAAACCTTGCTTGAGAAGGTTTTGGGACGCTCGAAGGCTTTAATTTGCAAGCTGGAGACC
AACATGTGAGCAAAAGGCCAGCAAAAGGCCAGGAACCGTAAAAAGGCCGCGTTGCTGGCGTTTTTCCATA
GGCTCCGCCCCCCTGACGAGCATCACAAAAATCGACGCTCAAGTCAGAGGTGGCGAAACCCGACAGGACT
ATAAAGATACCAGGCGTTTCCCCCTGGAAGCTCCCTCGTGCGCTCTCCTGTTCCGACCCTGCCGCTTACC
GGATACCTGTCCGCCTTTCTCCCTTCGGGAAGCGTGGCGCTTTCTCATAGCTCACGCTGTAGGTATCTCA
GTTCGGTGTAGGTCGTTCGCTCCAAGCTGGGCTGTGTGCACGAACCCCCCGTTCAGCCCGACCGCTGCGC
CTTATCCGGTAACTATCGTCTTGAGTCCAACCCGGTAAGACACGACTTATCGCCACTGGCAGCAGCCACT
GGTAACAGGATTAGCAGAGCGAGGTATGTAGGCGGTGCTACAGAGTTCTTGAAGTGGTGGCCTAACTACG
GCTACACTAGAAGAACAGTATTTGGTATCTGCGCTCTGCTGAAGCCAGTTACCTTCGGAAAAAGAGTTGG
TAGCTCTTGATCCGGCAAACAAACCACCGCTGGTAGCGGTGGTTTTTTTGTTTGCAAGCAGCAGATTACG
CGCAGAAAAAAAGGATCTCAAGAAGATCCTTTGATCTTTTCTACGGGGTCTGACGCTCAGTGGAACGAAA
ACTCACGTTAAGGGATTTTGGTCATGAGATC
