>Addgene plasmid #160425 | pPICZ-aC-VTS-US | depositor partial sequence | sequence record 310702 | recombinant luciferase originally identified from ostracod sp. Vargula tsujii and expressed in Pichia cells
ATGAGATTTCCTTCAATTTTTACTGCTGTTTTATTCGCAGCATCCTCCGCATTAGCTGCTCCAGTCAACA
CTACAACAGAAGATGAAACGGCACAAATTCCGGCTGAAGCTGTCATCGGTTACTCAGATTTAGAAGGGGA
TTTCGATGTTGCTGTTTTGCCATTTTCCAACAGCACAAATAACGGGTTATTGTTTATAAATACTACTATT
GCCAGCATTGCTGCTAAAGAAGAAGGGGTATCTCTCGAGAAGAGAGAGGCTCAAGATTGTTATGAATCAA
CATGGGCTTCGAATGATTATCCATCTTCATGTGAGGCTCTAAACGGAAGATGTGTAGACTCTGCGTGCGG
CAGCTGTGACGAGGTTCTGTTTGGTGATGGATTGTGTGAAAATGCAGGAGGAGCGTCTCCCAAGTGCTGT
AGACAGCTTGATTGCCCAGAAATCGTCAGATGCAGAGTTTCAGCAGCTGGATACTTCCAAACATTCTATG
GGCAGAGATTCAATCTCCAGGTACCAGGAACCTATCTCTTGAGTGAAGACTGCGTGGGAGGACTATGGTC
TCTATACGTTAACCTGGCGAATATTGAAGGAGAGAAGGGAGCAGTTTTGGATTCCGTCAAGATGGTTGTT
GGAGACGTAACTGTCGATATTAAACAGAAAGTTGGAGCTGTTACAGTAAATGGAGGTTCCGTTGAAATCG
ACAGTAACCCATTCTCTATTGGTGACGTCACTATTGCCATCGTACACACTCCTAACTTTGATGTCTCCGT
CATCGAGTTCCTTAAGCTTGTTACATTCGATATCTTACAAGGCAGAGCTTTCAGACTTGCTCCAGATTTC
TTATACGCAGACAGGACCTGTGGTTTATGTGGAGTCATGTCCGATGAACCTACTGATTTTATTGACAATC
CAGATCAGCTTGCAATCCAGGACCAAATGAATCAAGATATAGACGGCTGCCCACTCTCTGGAAATCCTTC
TGACGTCGAATATTGCGTGAATAAGATGCAGCCATATAAGGACGGGTGTGTTAACAAGAACGATGTCCAC
TTCGGAACCTACCTGTACGCATGCGCACTGGCTTACTGCATGGGCGGCGACGACAGAGTGGAGGATGTTA
TATTTGAATACGCCGAAGCCTGCGTTGAACCCATCGGTAGAGCAACCTGCGTCATGAATGGACACACATA
CTACGATACATTCGACAAAACAAGTTATCAGTTCCAGGCACCTTGCAAGGTTCTATTCGCCAAAGACTGT
ACAGATGACGATTGGGAAGTAACCATTACTCATAAAGCAGTTGGAGAATATACTGAAGTAGAGAAGGTCA
CCGTCCGGTATTTTCAAACCTTGATTGACCTGATATCGGAGACTAAGAAAGTTTTCGTTAATGGAACGGA
AGTGAGCGTCCCTTACAACTATGGAGATACATCTATATACATGTATGATAACTTAATAACTACAGCAGTT
CTACCAGGAGCAGTGGTGGTGAAATACAACTTCGAGCAGATGTTGGCTCTACACATCAGAGATCCATATG
AAGCAGACAGCTGTGGTCTGTGTGGTATCTGGGATTTGGATAAATCTAATGAGGGTCCTGATACCCAGTA
TGTAGATTGTGAACCAACTCCCAACCCTCCAACATGTACTGCTGACAAAGAGGCTGAAGCAAGGGAACTC
TGTCAGAATATGTTCCCTGCTTCTCTCGACGACCAATGTAACATCTGCTACAAGGCTGACCGTGTTGAGC
GCTGCATGTATGAGTATTGTCTTGGTGGTCTGGAGGGCTTCTGTCAACACGCTGGTACCGTCATCGATGA
GTGCTTCGTGAGACACGGAGACGATCTACAGTATCCTCCTCAGTGTAAAGCGGCCGCCAGCTTTCTAGAA
CAAAAACTCATCTCAGAAGAGGATCTGAATAGCGCCGTCGACCATCATCATCATCATCATTGAGTTTGTA
GCCTTAGACATGACTGTTCCTCAGTTCAAGTNGGGCACTTACGAGAAG
